Addgene plasmid #109618: actc1b-mKate2-rab28
Purpose: Muscle specific zebrafish expression of mKate2 fused to rab28
Depositing lab: Rob Parton. Depositing organization: University of Queensland, Institute for Molecular Bioscience. Publication: In vivo cell biological screening identifies an endocytic capture mechanism for T-tubule formation. Hall TE, Martel N, Ariotti N, Xiong Z, Lo HP, Ferguson C, Rae J, Lim YW, Parton RG. Nat Commun. 2020 Jul 24;11(1):3711. doi: 10.1038/s41467-020-17486-w. PubMed 32709891.
Backbone
  Vector backbone: pDONR p2R-p3
  Vector type: Zebrafish plasmids
Growth in bacteria
  Bacterial resistance: Ampicillin, 100 μg/mL
  Growth temperature: 37°C
  Growth strain: DH5alpha
  Copy number: High Copy
Gene/Insert
  Gene/Insert name: rab28
  Species: D. rerio (zebrafish)
  Entrez Gene: rab28 (a.k.a. wu:fe49e06, zgc:55578)
  Tag / fusion protein: mKate2 (N terminal on insert)
  Cloning method: Gateway Cloning
Terms and licenses: Academic/Nonprofit Terms; Industry Terms: Not Available to Industry
How to cite: actc1b-mKate2-rab28 was a gift from Rob Parton (Addgene plasmid # 109618 ; http://n2t.net/addgene:109618 ; RRID:Addgene_109618)
