[The description below was written by a language model from this plasmid's Addgene catalogue record and pLannotate feature annotations shown in this document.]
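Description:
actc1b-mKate2-rab28 is a zebrafish expression plasmid assembled by multisite Gateway cloning, designed to express a red fluorescent mKate2–Rab28 fusion specifically in muscle. It is maintained in E. coli through a high-copy ColE1/pUC-type origin and selected with ampicillin via the β-lactamase gene. A fragment of an M13/f1 phage origin and pBluescript-derived remnants (lac promoter/operator, T3 promoter, partial MCS) are also present. The catalogue lists pDONR p2R-p3 as the backbone, which is the donor vector used to make a 3′ entry clone. The sequenced plasmid, however, has the attB4–attB1–attB2–attB3 arrangement and ampicillin marker of a finished three-fragment expression clone in a destination vector, so the backbone field probably refers to the entry clone for the rab28 element.

In the payload, roughly 4 kb lies between attB4 and attB1. The annotation software did not identify this region apart from a short, probably spurious match to a copia promoter. From the plasmid name and stated purpose it should hold the zebrafish actc1b (cardiac/skeletal alpha-actin) promoter, though the feature table does not confirm this. Next come the mKate2 coding sequence, the attB2 site acting as a linker, and the zebrafish rab28 open reading frame, which was annotated by homology to human RAB28. This places mKate2 at the N-terminus of the small GTPase. After attB3, an SV40 polyadenylation signal terminates the transcript. A short medaka tyrosinase-like fragment next to the cassette resembles Tol2 transposon-arm sequence, but the record does not name any transposon. The depositor and NGS sequences carry the same features and differ slightly in length. The associated publication describes an in vivo cell biological screen of T-tubule formation, consistent with using the plasmid to image Rab28 localisation in live zebrafish muscle fibres.
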