Features (pLannotate 1.2.2; 21 found; start..end, strand, type, name):
      7..228     -  rep_origin     M13 ori (fragment) (sequence partly withheld): M13 bacteriophage origin of replication; arrow indicates direction of (+) strand synthesis
    228..515     +  CDS            tyr (fragment) (sequence partly withheld): TYRO_ORYLA - Also known as tyro. Experimental evidence at transcript level: Swiss-Prot protein existence level 2. This is a copper-containing oxidase that functions in the formation of pigments such as melanins and other polyphenolic compounds. From Oryzias latipes (Japanese rice fish) (Japanese killifish).
   1097..1117    +  protein_bind   attB4: mutant version of attB; core recombination site for the Gateway® BP reaction BP Clonase™
   2025..2041    -  promoter       copia promoter (fragment): strong promoter from the Drosophila transposable element copia (Sinclair et al., 1986)
   5093..5113    +  protein_bind   attB1: mutant version of attB; core recombination site for the Gateway® BP reaction BP Clonase™
   5123..5818    +  CDS            mKate2: mKate2 is a basic (constitutively fluorescent) red fluorescent protein published in 2009, derived from Entacmaea quadricolor. It is reported to be a rapidly-maturing monomer with moderate acid sensitivity.
   5820..5844    -  protein_bind   attB2: mutant version of attB; recombination site for the Gateway® BP reaction BP Clonase™
   5846..6505    +  CDS            RAB28: RAB28_HUMAN - Experimental evidence at protein level: Swiss-Prot protein existence level 1. From Homo sapiens (Human).
   6509..6529    -  protein_bind   attB3: mutant version of attB; core recombination site for the Gateway® BP reaction BP Clonase™
   6533..6553    +  CDS            lacZα (fragment): LacZα fragment of β-galactosidase; lacZ fragment
   6569..6703    -  polyA_signal   SV40 poly(A) signal: SV40 polyadenylation signal
   6726..6809    -  CDS            large T antigen (fragment): large T antigen from SV40 (simian virus 40)
   7375..7415    -  misc_feature   MCS (fragment): pBluescript multiple cloning site
   7428..7446    -  promoter       T3 promoter: promoter for bacteriophage T3 RNA polymerase
   7491..7507    -  protein_bind   lac operator: The lac repressor binds to the lac operator to inhibit transcription in E. coli. This inhibition can be relieved by adding lactose or isopropyl-β-D-thiogalactopyranoside (IPTG). lac repressor encoded by lacI
   7515..7545    -  promoter       lac promoter: promoter for the E. coli lac operon
   7560..7581    -  protein_bind   CAP binding site: CAP binding activates transcription in the presence of cAMP. E. coli catabolite activator protein
   7594..7686    -  CDS            lacI (fragment): lac repressor; lacI; The lac repressor binds to the lac operator to inhibit transcription in E. coli. This inhibition can be relieved by adding lactose or isopropyl-β-D-thiogalactopyranoside (IPTG).
   7869..8457    -  rep_origin     ori: high-copy-number ColE1/pMB1/pBR322/pUC origin of replication
   8628..9488    -  CDS            AmpR: β-lactamase; bla; confers resistance to ampicillin, carbenicillin, and related antibiotics
   9489..9593    -  promoter       AmpR promoter: bla
>Addgene plasmid #109618 | actc1b-mKate2-rab28 | depositor full sequence | sequence record 206555 | Full Sequence
CCACCTAAATTGTAAGCGTTAATATTTTGTTAAAATTCGCGTTAAATTTTTGTTAAATCAGCTCATTTTT
TAACCAATAGGCCGAAATCGGCAAAATCCCTTATAAATCAAAAGAATAGACCGAGATAGGGT
[37 nt withheld, positions 133-169]
AAAGAACGTGGACTCCAACGTCAAAGG
[32 nt withheld, positions 197-228]
GCTGGCTAAGAACTCATCAGCCTCCCCGGTCCATCTACCCACGTACCAATGCACCAATTGGCCACAATGA
CGGCTACTACATGGTGCCATTCCTTCCTCTTTATAGGAATGGAGACTACCTCCTGTCCAACAAGGCTCTT
GGATACGAGTACGCCTACCTGTTGGACCCAGGTCATTGCACAACACCAGAAATGCCCTCTGATCTGCAAA
AGACGTGAATATCTGTTCAGACACCCATATCCACTCTGTTCCACACAGGTCAGAGGTTTGTCCAGGAGTT
CTTGACAGAGGTGTAAAAAGTACTCAAAAATTTTACTCAAGTGAAAGTACAAGTACTTAGGGAAAATTTT
ACTCAATTAAAAGTAAAAGTATCTGGCTAGAATCTTACTTGAGTAAAAGTAAAAAAGTACTCCATTAAAA
TTGTACTTGAGTATTAAGGAAGTAAAAGTAAAAGCAAGAAAGAAAACTAGAGATTCTTGTTTAAGCTTTT
AATCTCAAAAAACATTAAATGAAATGCATACAAGGTTTTATCCTGCTTTAGAACTGTTTGTATTTAATTA
TCAAACTATAAGACAGACAATCTAATGCCAGTACACGCTACTCAAAGTTGTAAAACCTCAGATTTAACTT
CAGTAGAAGCTGATTCTCAAAATTGTTAGTGTCAAGCCTAGCTCTTTTGGGGCTGAAAAGCAATCCTGCA
GTGCTGAAAAGCCTCTCACAGGCAGCCGATGCGGGAAGAGGTGTATTAGTCTTGATAGAGAGGCTGCAAA
TAGCAGGAAACGTGAGCAGAGACTCCCTGGTGTCTGAAACACAGGCCAGATGGGCCCTCGAGCAGGAAAC
AGCTATGACCATGATTACGCCAAGCTATCAACTTTGTATAGAAAAGTTGGCACGCGCAGATTCCGTGTGG
GCCTGGTAATATCTTACCATTTTAAGCTATTTTAAGATTAGGGAAAAAAATTAAATAAAACTACTTTAAA
ATTACTTTCCTTAAAAAGCAACATATTTATTTAGTTTTTGTTTAACTGGCTCAAGATTGTAATATTTTAC
TTTTACATGTTTTTTTTAAGTACCTAAATGTGTTCAAAAGTAAAGTATGTTATTGTTTTTTTTTTTTTAA
TGTTAGCTAAGCTTTAAATTGTAATATATTACTTTTAAAAGTGACTTTTTAAAAATGTAAATAAAAAAGT
AACTATAAATGTGTAATGCATGTTATTTCTGTGGGTTTTTTAATTTTCATCTCAACTGGGCTTACAATTT
TAACATAATAAAAATCAAATCAAATCAAATCAGGCCCTTATTTGTCACATACACTCTTGTATACTGAAAT
AAACTAAATGTTGAGAAAAATTTAAATACACCAAAATAACGCATACCTTTTTTGTAATTACCTAAGTAAA
ACATTTAGTTCCTTTTTTAAGTGACTCAAGATTGTAATCTATTAATTGTAAAAGATAAAACTAGTGATCA
ATCTGACGTGCTTCTATGCAGCCTGTGAGATTAATTGTGATGTTTAATTATTAAACAATTTAAATGGATC
AAACATTTCACATGTGCTTATTGTGTCCAACAAAACCAGCAGAAGCACTTAAAAATATTGCATGACAACA
TGAGTTTTTAATGTAAATTATATATACTTCCTAAACGAAGTTAATCATATTTTCTAAAATAATAATGTCA
TTGAAATATTTAAATAAATGATAANCTTTAGTTGATTCAACATAAAATTGAAAGCAATAAGGACTTTTTT
TTTTTTACAGCGGTGAAGCAAAAGCNTGNAAATAATCATATAAATATAATAAATAAATAAATAAAATAAT
GGTTCTTGGTGCAAATATGAACACTTTAAATAAATATAGAATAAATATGATCAATAAGTCATAACGACGT
GTTTTATGTTGATTATAATTTAAACATGTTTCTAACGCAAGTTTTAAAAACTGTTTTAAAGTATTATTTT
AAGTTATAAGATCAATTTGACTCAACATTTTGTAGTGAAAATATGTTGTGTAAAATTAATATAATATACA
CTATAAAAATGCAAGGTTCCACACAATTCATTCATGTTGTCCCAACACAAATCGATTAAGTTAACAAATA
TATGTGGATTGAACATAAAAAATTAAGTTGTCCCAATGAAATCTCAAGAATTGTGTTGTTTCAGCTCATT
TTAAATAAGTAGTTTTAACAAGTAAAAAATAACATATTTTTGAGTGTGTATATATATATATTTATATATT
ACAAAATATAATAATATAAAATGTAAAAGATATAAACCATGCTACATATATTTAAGAGCTATTTTGCACA
TTACTTTTTTGCAAGCCATTTGAGTGTTTTTTTACAAATATATATTAGCTAAATATACAATATCTTAAAT
ATACAATTAATCAGACATGCAAAAAATGCATTTAACCTACATAAAAATACATGATCAACATATGTTTTAT
GCTGATTACAACTAAATCAAACGTAATGAAATTAATTTATAAAAGCGATTTAAATATGTCAATATTTTAA
GTTAAAATCACTTGAAACCTACTATAAATGAACTTAAATTTAAAAAATCTCCTTTAATTCCAATGCAGCA
CTGTTGTTTTTTCAGCTGAGGACCCCCGGTGCAGATGGTTGGCCCCCGGCCCGCTATTCTAAGGAAGCCT
TTCTTAATTTTAGGGCGGCGCTGCATGCGCTCAGATCAGATTCACGGGTGGAGAGGGTTATTTTCTCTTT
TTTATTTTTTCTTGCCTGCTCATATTTGGGCCTGTGTGAACCCCAGGCTCCGCCTCGGCCCCCAGGAGCC
GCTCTTATTTAAAGGGGATCCTCGCCTTCAGTCTTCGTCCCAGTGGAAGCATCAGTCTTGTGATAACAAC
TTGGTGAGTCCTACAGACCAGCGCTCGACTCTAGGCTTTAAATGCATTGATTTCTCTGGATTAGCTACCG
GGAGAGTTTTAACTTTGCTTATTAGTCTTGTGCTTGAACTGCTAGGTTTAAAGAGGGTTTTCTCTAATGC
ATGCATGAAGCGACAGCTGAAAACCAGAAATAGAGCGTTTGTCCTCCTGTTAAACTCTAGCCTTTCTTTG
GCATTTGTCAGTCCGAGTCTTCAGCTGCCGGCAGGAGATTGGGTTTCAGTAACACTTGCTGAGCACAAAC
TACACGTGCTTCCTTCAGATTTAATTCATTATTAATCATTCTAGATTTAAATGATCTTCTTACTCATTGC
TGATTATTTTAGCCTTGCGGAGCAGATTAAATGAGCACGTGTTTATTAAGATTGATTTAAATATAATTAA
TATTTCACCACTGTAGTTTTAAAATTGCCTTCTAAGTCATGGTTGATTTTTAATAGGTATCGGCTCTAAT
TAGATTACTATTTTGGTTTTTAAATGTTATTTCTATTTCATTTGTAGGCTCGTTTTTAATGTGATTTTAT
TAGATTCTAGTTTTAAAATCATCTTTTAGCCTTACTGAGCAGACTGAATGAACATGTTTCATTAAGATTA
ACTTCATTATAGTTAATTATTTAATCATTCTAGTGGATTATAAATCAGCTCTATTTAAATTGATTGTCGT
GTTTATTTCTATTTGATTTTTGATTATTTTTTAAGGTCGTTTTTATGTGATTTTTCCCCGATTCTAATTT
TAAACTAATTGTTTGATTTTTATATGATTCGACTCTTTTTAAATGAATTGTTTTGCTTTTTTTATTGAGC
ATATATATATATTATACAATTTCAATCAACAATTGTTGTGCTTTTTAAATGTTGTTTCTATTTCATTTCT
AGGGTCGATTTTATTCGATTCTAGTTTTAAAATCGTGATTTCTAACTCCTAACCTTACTGAGCAGACTGA
ATGAACATGTTTCATCAAGATTAACTTCATTATAGTTAATTATTGAATCGGGCTAGTGGTTTATAAATCA
GCTCTATTATAAATTAATTGTCATCATTATTTCTATTTAATTTTTATTATTTTTTTAGGATTATTTTTAA
GGGATTTTTTTCACGTTCTAGTTTTAAACTCAATGCTCATTACTGCTCACCCTTGCTGAGCAGTCTTTCG
TTAAGATTAAATTAATTAATAACCCATTCTAGTTTTAAAACAGTGTCTTAAGGCATAGCTGATATTTTAC
AAGTTTACTATTTAATATATCTCCATTTCTTTTTTTAGGGTCGATTTCATCTGATTTGATTAATTTTTAT
TATCTTCACTAAGCTTTTTGTTCTAGGTTTTATTCTCAGTATTATTACTGTTATATTTGAACTGAATTTC
TCCTCATAGTTTATTCATTTTATTTATTTATTTTTTGTTTATTCGCTATTTTGTATTTTAGTTTTTAATT
AGAAATTTTATTAGAATCGTTTTGAACTAGTTTTTATGCACTCTAACATTAATATTAAATCATAACTATT
ATTTTTATTATAATTTATTTGTGTTTATCTTTTTGTGTAGCTTTCATGTGTTTTTATTTTAGTTTTATTA
TGTTTGCATTGAATTTTTTGGACTAGTTTATATAACGATATACAGAAAAGCCATGACAACAAATGTTTTT
ATAATACCTATTAAGTATAAGCTAATCAGATTTCCACTATTCTGTTCAAAGTTAACATTATTAGCCATTC
TGATGGATCATTTGACATTTGTCATATGTCTTTATGAACACTGCTCTTTCAGATGCCACTTTTAAAGCTG
TTTTTTACAGTAAATGAACGTTTATTATTATGACATTATTTCCTAAGGCCTCTAGAGTACAGCAGGATGT
GGCGTGTGCATTACTGTGTAATTATGCTGACTGTAAATGTGCATTTATAGACTGTCAGCATGTCTGACTG
TGCGCTGTTGTGATTTGTCCTGCACAGACCAAGGCAAGTTTGTACAAAAAAGCAGGCTGCCACCATGGTG
AGCGAGCTGATTAAGGAGAACATGCACATGAAGCTGTACATGGAGGGCACCGTGAACAACCACCACTTCA
AGTGCACATCCGAGGGCGAAGGCAAGCCCTACGAGGGCACCCAGACCATGAGAATCAAGGCGGTCGAGGG
CGGCCCTCTCCCCTTCGCCTTCGACATCCTGGCTACCAGCTTCATGTACGGCAGCAAAACCTTCATCAAC
CACACCCAGGGCATCCCCGACTTCTTTAAGCAGTCCTTCCCCGAGGGCTTCACATGGGAGAGAGTCACCA
CATACGAAGACGGGGGCGTGCTGACCGCTACCCAGGACACCAGCCTCCAGGACGGCTGCCTCATCTACAA
CGTCAAGATCAGAGGGGTGAACTTCCCATCCAACGGCCCTGTGATGCAGAAGAAAACACTCGGCTGGGAG
GCCTCCACCGAGACCCTGTACCCCGCTGACGGCGGCCTGGAAGGCAGAGCCGACATGGCCCTGAAGCTCG
TGGGCGGGGGCCACCTGATCTGCAACTTGAAGACCACATACAGATCCAAGAAACCCGCTAAGAACCTCAA
GATGCCCGGCGTCTACTATGTGGACAGAAGACTGGAAAGAATCAAGGAGGCCGACAAAGAGACCTACGTC
GAGCAGCACGAGGTGGCTGTGGCCAGATACTGCGACCTCCCTAGCAAACTGGGGCACAGAGACCCAGCTT
TCTTGTACAAAGTGGTGTCGGACTCCGAGGAGGAGATCCAGGAGCGGCAGCTGAAGATAGTGCTGCTGGG
AGACGGAGCGTCAGGGAAGACGTCTCTCGCCATCCGCTTCGCACAAGAAGCTTTTGGGAAACAGTATAAA
CAGACGATAGGGCTGGACTTCTTCCTCAAGAGAATCACACTGCCAGGAAACCTGAATGTGACGCTGCAGG
TCTGGGACATCGGTGGACAGACTATTGGAGGAAAAATGCTGGACAAATACATCTATGGAGCACAGGGTGT
TCTCCTGGTGTATGACATCACTAACTCTCAGAGTTTTGAGAATCTTGAAGATTGGCTGAGCATGGTGAGA
AAAGCCAACGAGGAGTCAGACGTACAGCCGGCCATATCACTGATCGGAAACAAGATTGATCTGGAGCACA
TGCGGACAGTGAAGATGGAGAAGCATCAGCGGTTCTGTCAGGAAAATGGACTCGTCAGTCAGTTTGTGTC
TGCCAAGACGGGAGATTCTGTGTTTCTGTGTTTTCAGAGGCTGGCAGCTGAGATTTTGGGCATCAAGCTG
AATAAAGCAGAGATGGAGCAGTCACAGCAGGTGGTCAAAGCAGATATCGTGAACTACAGTCAAGAGTCTG
TGGCTCGAGCCGTCAACCCTCCGCGCAGCTCCATGTGTGTCATCCAGTGACAACTTTATTATACATAGTT
GATAATTCACTGGCCGTCGTTTTACGGTACCATCGATGATGATCCAGACATGATAAGATACATTGATGAG
TTTGGACAAACCACAACTAGAATGCAGTGAAAAAAATGCTTTATTTGTGAAATTTGTGATGCTATTGCTT
TATTTGTAACCATTATAAGCTGCAATAAACAAGTTAACAACAACAATTGCATTCATTTTATGTTTCAGGT
TCAGGGGGAGGTGTGGGAGGTTTTTTAAAGCAAGTAAAACCTCTACAAATGTGGTATGGCTGATTATGAT
CCTCTAGATCAGATCTGCGAAGATACGGCCACGGGTGCTCTTGATCCTGTGGCTGATTTTGGACTGTGCT
GCTCGCAGCTGCTGATGAATCACATACTTCCTCCATTTTCTTCCACTGATTGACTGTTATAATTTCCCTA
ATTTCCAGGTCAAGGTGCTGTGCATTGTGGTAATAGATGTGACATGACGTCACTTCCAAAGGACCAATGA
ACATGTCTGACCAATTTCATATAATGTGAAAACGATTTTCATAGGCAGAATAAATAACATTTAAATTAAA
CTGGGCATCAGCGCAATTCAATTGGTTTGGTAATAGCAAGGGAAAATAGAATGAAGTGATCTCCAAAAAA
TAAGTACTTTTTGACTGTAAATAAAATTGTAAGGAGTAAAAAGTACTTTTTTTTCTAAAAAAATGTAATT
AAGTAAAAGTAAAAGTATTGATTTTTAATTGTACTCAAGTAAAGTAAAAATCCCCAAAAATAATACTTAA
GTACAGTAATCAAGTAAAATTACTCAAGTACTTTACACCTCTGGTTCTTGACCCCCTACCTTCAGCAAGC
CCAGCAGATCCACTAGTTCTAGAGCGGCCGCCACCGCGGTGGAGCTCCAGCTTTTGTTCCCTTTAGTGAG
GGTTAATTGCGCGCTTGGCGTAATCATGGTCATAGCTGTTTCCTGTGTGAAATTGTTATCCGCTCACAAT
TCCACACAACATACGAGCCGGAAGCATAAAGTGTAAAGCCTGGGGTGCCTAATGAGTGAGCTAACTCACA
TTAATTGCGTTGCGCTCACTGCCCGCTTTCCAGTCGGGAAACCTGTCGTGCCAGCTGCATTAATGAATCG
GCCAACGCGCGGGGAGAGGCGGTTTGCGTATTGGGCGCTCTTCCGCTTCCTCGCTCACTGACTCGCTGCG
CTCGGTCGTTCGGCTGCGGCGAGCGGTATCAGCTCACTCAAAGGCGGTAATACGGTTATCCACAGAATCA
GGGGATAACGCAGGAAAGAACATGTGAGCAAAAGGCCAGCAAAAGGCCAGGAACCGTAAAAAGGCCGCGT
TGCTGGCGTTTTTCCATAGGCTCCGCCCCCCTGACGAGCATCACAAAAATCGACGCTCAAGTCAGAGGTG
GCGAAACCCGACAGGACTATAAAGATACCAGGCGTTTCCCCCTGGAAGCTCCCTCGTGCGCTCTCCTGTT
CCGACCCTGCCGCTTACCGGATACCTGTCCGCCTTTCTCCCTTCGGGAAGCGTGGCGCTTTCTCATAGCT
CACGCTGTAGGTATCTCAGTTCGGTGTAGGTCGTTCGCTCCAAGCTGGGCTGTGTGCACGAACCCCCCGT
TCAGCCCGACCGCTGCGCCTTATCCGGTAACTATCGTCTTGAGTCCAACCCGGTAAGACACGACTTATCG
CCACTGGCAGCAGCCACTGGTAACAGGATTAGCAGAGCGAGGTATGTAGGCGGTGCTACAGAGTTCTTGA
AGTGGTGGCCTAACTACGGCTACACTAGAAGGACAGTATTTGGTATCTGCGCTCTGCTGAAGCCAGTTAC
CTTCGGAAAAAGAGTTGGTAGCTCTTGATCCGGCAAACAAACCACCGCTGGTAGCGGTGGTTTTTTTGTT
TGCAAGCAGCAGATTACGCGCAGAAAAAAAGGATCTCAAGAAGATCCTTTGATCTTTTCTACGGGGTCTG
ACGCTCAGTGGAACGAAAACTCACGTTAAGGGATTTTGGTCATGAGATTATCAAAAAGGATCTTCACCTA
GATCCTTTTAAATTAAAAATGAAGTTTTAAATCAATCTAAAGTATATATGAGTAAACTTGGTCTGACAGT
TACCAATGCTTAATCAGTGAGGCACCTATCTCAGCGATCTGTCTATTTCGTTCATCCATAGTTGCCTGAC
TCCCCGTCGTGTAGATAACTACGATACGGGAGGGCTTACCATCTGGCCCCAGTGCTGCAATGATACCGCG
AGACCCACGCTCACCGGCTCCAGATTTATCAGCAATAAACCAGCCAGCCGGAAGGGCCGAGCGCAGAAGT
GGTCCTGCAACTTTATCCGCCTCCATCCAGTCTATTAATTGTTGCCGGGAAGCTAGAGTAAGTAGTTCGC
CAGTTAATAGTTTGCGCAACGTTGTTGCCATTGCTACAGGCATCGTGGTGTCACGCTCGTCGTTTGGTAT
GGCTTCATTCAGCTCCGGTTCCCAACGATCAAGGCGAGTTACATGATCCCCCATGTTGTGCAAAAAAGCG
GTTAGCTCCTTCGGTCCTCCGATCGTTGTCAGAAGTAAGTTGGCCGCAGTGTTATCACTCATGGTTATGG
CAGCACTGCATAATTCTCTTACTGTCATGCCATCCGTAAGATGCTTTTCTGTGACTGGTGAGTACTCAAC
CAAGTCATTCTGAGAATAGTGTATGCGGCGACCGAGTTGCTCTTGCCCGGCGTCAATACGGGATAATACC
GCGCCACATAGCAGAACTTTAAAAGTGCTCATCATTGGAAAACGTTCTTCGGGGCGAAAACTCTCAAGGA
TCTTACCGCTGTTGAGATCCAGTTCGATGTAACCCACTCGTGCACCCAACTGATCTTCAGCATCTTTTAC
TTTCACCAGCGTTTCTGGGTGAGCAAAAACAGGAAGGCAAAATGCCGCAAAAAAGGGAATAAGGGCGACA
CGGAAATGTTGAATACTCATACTCTTCCTTTTTCAATATTATTGAAGCATTTATCAGGGTTATTGTCTCA
TGAGCGGATACATATTTGAATGTATTTAGAAAAATAAACAAATAGGGGTTCCGCGCACATTTCCCCGAAA
AGTG
