Features (pLannotate 1.2.2; 21 found; start..end, strand, type, name):
      2..22      +  protein_bind   attB1: mutant version of attB; core recombination site for the Gateway® BP reaction BP Clonase™
     32..727     +  CDS            mKate2: mKate2 is a basic (constitutively fluorescent) red fluorescent protein published in 2009, derived from Entacmaea quadricolor. It is reported to be a rapidly-maturing monomer with moderate acid sensitivity.
    729..753     -  protein_bind   attB2: mutant version of attB; recombination site for the Gateway® BP reaction BP Clonase™
    755..1414    +  CDS            RAB28: RAB28_HUMAN - Experimental evidence at protein level: Swiss-Prot protein existence level 1. From Homo sapiens (Human).
   1418..1438    -  protein_bind   attB3: mutant version of attB; core recombination site for the Gateway® BP reaction BP Clonase™
   1442..1462    +  CDS            lacZα (fragment): LacZα fragment of β-galactosidase; lacZ fragment
   1478..1612    -  polyA_signal   SV40 poly(A) signal: SV40 polyadenylation signal
   1635..1718    -  CDS            large T antigen (fragment): large T antigen from SV40 (simian virus 40)
   2284..2324    -  misc_feature   MCS (fragment): pBluescript multiple cloning site
   2337..2355    -  promoter       T3 promoter: promoter for bacteriophage T3 RNA polymerase
   2400..2416    -  protein_bind   lac operator: The lac repressor binds to the lac operator to inhibit transcription in E. coli. This inhibition can be relieved by adding lactose or isopropyl-β-D-thiogalactopyranoside (IPTG). lac repressor encoded by lacI
   2424..2454    -  promoter       lac promoter: promoter for the E. coli lac operon
   2469..2490    -  protein_bind   CAP binding site: CAP binding activates transcription in the presence of cAMP. E. coli catabolite activator protein
   2503..2595    -  CDS            lacI (fragment): lac repressor; lacI; The lac repressor binds to the lac operator to inhibit transcription in E. coli. This inhibition can be relieved by adding lactose or isopropyl-β-D-thiogalactopyranoside (IPTG).
   2778..3366    -  rep_origin     ori: high-copy-number ColE1/pMB1/pBR322/pUC origin of replication
   3537..4397    -  CDS            AmpR: β-lactamase; bla; confers resistance to ampicillin, carbenicillin, and related antibiotics
   4398..4502    -  promoter       AmpR promoter: bla
   4528..4749    -  rep_origin     M13 ori (fragment) (sequence partly withheld): M13 bacteriophage origin of replication; arrow indicates direction of (+) strand synthesis
   4749..5036    +  CDS            tyr (fragment) (sequence partly withheld): TYRO_ORYLA - Also known as tyro. Experimental evidence at transcript level: Swiss-Prot protein existence level 2. This is a copper-containing oxidase that functions in the formation of pigments such as melanins and other polyphenolic compounds. From Oryzias latipes (Japanese rice fish) (Japanese killifish).
   5618..5638    +  protein_bind   attB4: mutant version of attB; core recombination site for the Gateway® BP reaction BP Clonase™
   6539..6555    -  promoter       copia promoter (fragment): strong promoter from the Drosophila transposable element copia (Sinclair et al., 1986)
>Addgene plasmid #109618 | actc1b-mKate2-rab28 | addgene full sequence | sequence record 221222 | Addgene NGS Result
GCAAGTTTGTACAAAAAAGCAGGCTGCCACCATGGTGAGCGAGCTGATTAAGGAGAACATGCACATGAAG
CTGTACATGGAGGGCACCGTGAACAACCACCACTTCAAGTGCACATCCGAGGGCGAAGGCAAGCCCTACG
AGGGCACCCAGACCATGAGAATCAAGGCGGTCGAGGGCGGCCCTCTCCCCTTCGCCTTCGACATCCTGGC
TACCAGCTTCATGTACGGCAGCAAAACCTTCATCAACCACACCCAGGGCATCCCCGACTTCTTTAAGCAG
TCCTTCCCCGAGGGCTTCACATGGGAGAGAGTCACCACATACGAAGACGGGGGCGTGCTGACCGCTACCC
AGGACACCAGCCTCCAGGACGGCTGCCTCATCTACAACGTCAAGATCAGAGGGGTGAACTTCCCATCCAA
CGGCCCTGTGATGCAGAAGAAAACACTCGGCTGGGAGGCCTCCACCGAGACCCTGTACCCCGCTGACGGC
GGCCTGGAAGGCAGAGCCGACATGGCCCTGAAGCTCGTGGGCGGGGGCCACCTGATCTGCAACTTGAAGA
CCACATACAGATCCAAGAAACCCGCTAAGAACCTCAAGATGCCCGGCGTCTACTATGTGGACAGAAGACT
GGAAAGAATCAAGGAGGCCGACAAAGAGACCTACGTCGAGCAGCACGAGGTGGCTGTGGCCAGATACTGC
GACCTCCCTAGCAAACTGGGGCACAGAGACCCAGCTTTCTTGTACAAAGTGGTGTCGGACTCCGAGGAGG
AGATCCAGGAGCGGCAGCTGAAGATAGTGCTGCTGGGAGACGGAGCGTCAGGGAAGACGTCTCTCGCCAT
CCGCTTCGCACAAGAAGCTTTTGGGAAACAGTATAAACAGACGATAGGGCTGGACTTCTTCCTCAAGAGA
ATCACACTGCCAGGAAACCTGAATGTGACGCTGCAGGTCTGGGACATCGGTGGACAGACTATTGGAGGAA
AAATGCTGGACAAATACATCTATGGAGCACAGGGTGTTCTCCTGGTGTATGACATCACTAACTCTCAGAG
TTTTGAGAATCTTGAAGATTGGCTGAGCATGGTGAGAAAAGCCAACGAGGAGTCAGACGTACAGCCGGCC
ATATCACTGATCGGAAACAAGATTGATCTGGAGCACATGCGGACAGTGAAGATGGAGAAGCATCAGCGGT
TCTGTCAGGAAAATGGACTCGTCAGTCAGTTTGTGTCTGCCAAGACGGGAGATTCTGTGTTTCTGTGTTT
TCAGAGGCTGGCAGCTGAGATTTTGGGCATCAAGCTGAATAAAGCAGAGATGGAGCAGTCACAGCAGGTG
GTCAAAGCAGATATCGTGAACTACAGTCAAGAGTCTGTGGCTCGAGCCGTCAACCCTCCGCGCAGCTCCA
TGTGTGTCATCCAGTGACAACTTTATTATACATAGTTGATAATTCACTGGCCGTCGTTTTACGGTACCAT
CGATGATGATCCAGACATGATAAGATACATTGATGAGTTTGGACAAACCACAACTAGAATGCAGTGAAAA
AAATGCTTTATTTGTGAAATTTGTGATGCTATTGCTTTATTTGTAACCATTATAAGCTGCAATAAACAAG
TTAACAACAACAATTGCATTCATTTTATGTTTCAGGTTCAGGGGGAGGTGTGGGAGGTTTTTTAAAGCAA
GTAAAACCTCTACAAATGTGGTATGGCTGATTATGATCCTCTAGATCAGATCTGCGAAGATACGGCCACG
GGTGCTCTTGATCCTGTGGCTGATTTTGGACTGTGCTGCTCGCAGCTGCTGATGAATCACATACTTCCTC
CATTTTCTTCCACTGATTGACTGTTATAATTTCCCTAATTTCCAGGTCAAGGTGCTGTGCATTGTGGTAA
TAGATGTGACATGACGTCACTTCCAAAGGACCAATGAACATGTCTGACCAATTTCATATAATGTGAAAAC
GATTTTCATAGGCAGAATAAATAACATTTAAATTAAACTGGGCATCAGCGCAATTCAATTGGTTTGGTAA
TAGCAAGGGAAAATAGAATGAAGTGATCTCCAAAAAATAAGTACTTTTTGACTGTAAATAAAATTGTAAG
GAGTAAAAAGTACTTTTTTTTCTAAAAAAATGTAATTAAGTAAAAGTAAAAGTATTGATTTTTAATTGTA
CTCAAGTAAAGTAAAAATCCCCAAAAATAATACTTAAGTACAGTAATCAAGTAAAATTACTCAAGTACTT
TACACCTCTGGTTCTTGACCCCCTACCTTCAGCAAGCCCAGCAGATCCACTAGTTCTAGAGCGGCCGCCA
CCGCGGTGGAGCTCCAGCTTTTGTTCCCTTTAGTGAGGGTTAATTGCGCGCTTGGCGTAATCATGGTCAT
AGCTGTTTCCTGTGTGAAATTGTTATCCGCTCACAATTCCACACAACATACGAGCCGGAAGCATAAAGTG
TAAAGCCTGGGGTGCCTAATGAGTGAGCTAACTCACATTAATTGCGTTGCGCTCACTGCCCGCTTTCCAG
TCGGGAAACCTGTCGTGCCAGCTGCATTAATGAATCGGCCAACGCGCGGGGAGAGGCGGTTTGCGTATTG
GGCGCTCTTCCGCTTCCTCGCTCACTGACTCGCTGCGCTCGGTCGTTCGGCTGCGGCGAGCGGTATCAGC
TCACTCAAAGGCGGTAATACGGTTATCCACAGAATCAGGGGATAACGCAGGAAAGAACATGTGAGCAAAA
GGCCAGCAAAAGGCCAGGAACCGTAAAAAGGCCGCGTTGCTGGCGTTTTTCCATAGGCTCCGCCCCCCTG
ACGAGCATCACAAAAATCGACGCTCAAGTCAGAGGTGGCGAAACCCGACAGGACTATAAAGATACCAGGC
GTTTCCCCCTGGAAGCTCCCTCGTGCGCTCTCCTGTTCCGACCCTGCCGCTTACCGGATACCTGTCCGCC
TTTCTCCCTTCGGGAAGCGTGGCGCTTTCTCATAGCTCACGCTGTAGGTATCTCAGTTCGGTGTAGGTCG
TTCGCTCCAAGCTGGGCTGTGTGCACGAACCCCCCGTTCAGCCCGACCGCTGCGCCTTATCCGGTAACTA
TCGTCTTGAGTCCAACCCGGTAAGACACGACTTATCGCCACTGGCAGCAGCCACTGGTAACAGGATTAGC
AGAGCGAGGTATGTAGGCGGTGCTACAGAGTTCTTGAAGTGGTGGCCTAACTACGGCTACACTAGAAGAA
CAGTATTTGGTATCTGCGCTCTGCTGAAGCCAGTTACCTTCGGAAAAAGAGTTGGTAGCTCTTGATCCGG
CAAACAAACCACCGCTGGTAGCGGTGGTTTTTTTGTTTGCAAGCAGCAGATTACGCGCAGAAAAAAAGGA
TCTCAAGAAGATCCTTTGATCTTTTCTACGGGGTCTGACGCTCAGTGGAACGAAAACTCACGTTAAGGCA
TTTTGGTCATGAGATTATCAAAAAGGATCTTCACCTAGATCCTTTTAAATTAAAAATGAAGTTTTAAATC
AATCTAAAGTATATATGAGTAAACTTGGTCTGACAGTTACCAATGCTTAATCAGTGAGGCACCTATCTCA
GCGATCTGTCTATTTCGTTCATCCATAGTTGCCTGACTCCCCGTCGTGTAGATAACTACGATACGGGAGG
GCTTACCATCTGGCCCCAGTGCTGCAATGATACCGCGAGACCCACGCTCACCGGCTCCAGATTTATCAGC
AATAAACCAGCCAGCCGGAAGGGCCGAGCGCAGAAGTGGTCCTGCAACTTTATCCGCCTCCATCCAGTCT
ATTAATTGTTGCCGGGAAGCTAGAGTAAGTAGTTCGCCAGTTAATAGTTTGCGCAACGTTGTTGCCATTG
CTACAGGCATCGTGGTGTCACGCTCGTCGTTTGGTATGGCTTCATTCAGCTCCGGTTCCCAACGATCAAG
GCGAGTTACATGATCCCCCATGTTGTGCAAAAAAGCGGTTAGCTCCTTCGGTCCTCCGATCGTTGTCAGA
AGTAAGTTGGCCGCAGTGTTATCACTCATGGTTATGGCAGCACTGCATAATTCTCTTACTGTCATGCCAT
CCGTAAGATGCTTTTCTGTGACTGGTGAGTACTCAACCAAGTCATTCTGAGAATAGTGTATGCGGCGACC
GAGTTGCTCTTGCCCGGCGTCAATACGGGATAATACCGCGCCACATAGCAGAACTTTAAAAGTGCTCATC
ATTGGAAAACGTTCTTCGGGGCGAAAACTCTCAAGGATCTTACCGCTGTTGAGATCCAGTTCGATGTAAC
CCACTCGTGCACCCAACTGATCTTCAGCATCTTTTACTTTCACCAGCGTTTCTGGGTGAGCAAAAACAGG
AAGGCAAAATGCCGCAAAAAAGGGAATAAGGGCGACACGGAAATGTTGAATACTCATACTCTTCCTTTTT
CAATATTATTGAAGCATTTATCAGGGTTATTGTCTCATGAGCGGATACATATTTGAATGTATTTAGAAAA
ATAAACAAATAGGGGTTCCGCGCACATTTCCCCGAAAAGTGCCACCTAAATTGTAAGCGTTAATATTTTG
TTAAAATTCGCGTTAAATTTTTGTTAAATCAGCTCATTTTTTAACCAATAGGCCGAAATCGGCAAAATCC
CTTATAAATCAAAAGAATAGACCGAGATAGGGT
[37 nt withheld, positions 4654-4690]
AAAGAACGTGGACTCCAACGTCAAAGG
[32 nt withheld, positions 4718-4749]
GCTGGCTAAGAACTCATCAGCCTCCCCGGTCCATCTACCCACGTACCAATGCACCAATTGGCCACAATGA
CGGCTACTACATGGTGCCATTCCTTCCTCTTTATAGGAATGGAGACTACCTCCTGTCCAACAATGCTCTT
GGATACGAGTACGCCTACCTGTTGGACCCAGGTCATTGCACAACACCAGAAATGCCCTCTGATCTGCAAA
AGACGTGAATATCTGTTCAGACACCCATATCCACTCTGTTCCACACAGGTCAGAGGTTTGTCCAGGAGTT
CTTGACAGAGGTGTAAAAAGTACTCAAAAATTTTACTCAAGTGAAAGTACAAGTACTTAGGGAAAATTTT
ACTCAATTAAAAGTAAAAGTATCTGGCTAGAATCTTACTTGAGTAAAAGTAAAAAAGTACTCCATTAAAA
TTGTACTTGAGTATTAAGGAAGTAAAAGTAAAAGCAAGAAAGAAAACTAGAGATTCTTGTTTAAGCTTTT
AATCTCAAAAAACATTAAATGAAATGCATACAAGGTTTTATCCTGCTTTAGAACTGTTTGTATTTAATTA
TCAAACTATAAGACAGACAATCTAATGCCAGTACACGCTACTCAAAGTTGTAAAACCTCAGATTTAACTT
CAGTAGAAGCTGATTCTCAAAATTGTTAGTGTCAAGCCTAGCTCTTTTGGGGCTGAAAAGCAATCCTGCA
GTGCTGAAAAGCCTCTCACAGGCAGCCGATGCGGGAAGAGGTGTATTAGTCTTGATAGAGAGGCTGCAAA
TAGCAGGAAACGTGAGCAGAGACTCCCTGGTGTCTGAAACACAGGCCAGATGGGCCCTCGAGCAGGAAAC
AGCTATGACCATGATTACGCCAAGCTATCAACTTTGTATAGAAAAGTTGGCACGCGCAGATTCCGTGTGG
GCCTGGTAATATCTTACCATTTTAAGCTATTTTAAGATTAGGGAAAAAAATTAAATAAAACTACTTTAAA
ATTACTTTCCTTAAAAAGCAACATATTTATTTAGTTTTTGTTTAACTGGCTCAAGATTGTAATATTTTAC
TTTTACATGTTTTTTTAAGTACCTAAATGTGTTCAAAAGTAAAGTATGTTATTGTTTTTTTTTTTTAATG
TTAGCTAAGCTTTAAATTGTAATATATTACTTTTAAAAGTGACTTTTTAAAAATGTAAATAAAAAAGTAA
CTATAAATGTGTAATGCATGTTATTTCTGTGGGTTTTTAATTTTCATCTCAACTGGGCTTACAATTTTAA
CATAATAAAAATCAAATCAAATCAAATCAGGCCCTTATTTGTCACATACACTCTTGTATACTGAAATAAA
CTAAATGTTGAGAAAAATTTAAATACACCAAAATAACGCATACCTTTTTTGTAATTACCTAAGTAAAACA
TTTAGTTCCTTTTTTAAGTGACTCAAGATTGTAATCTATTAATTGTAAAAGATAAAACTAGTGATCAATC
TGACGTGCTTCTATGCAGCCTGTGAGATTAATTGTGATGTTTAATTATTAAACAATTTAAATGGATCAAA
CATTTCACATGTGCTTATTGTGTCCAACAAAACCAGCAGAAGCACTTAAAAATATTGCATGACAACATGA
GTTTTTAATGTAAATTATATATACTTCCTAAACGAAGTTAATCATATTTCTAAAATAATAATGTCATTGA
AATATTTAAATAAATGATAAGCTTTAGTTGATTCAACATAAAATTGAAAGCAATAAGGACTTTTTTTTTT
TACAGCGGTGAAGCAAAAGCATGTAATAATCATATAATATAATAAATAAATAAATAAATAATGGCTCTTG
GTGCAAATATGAACACTTTAAATAAATATAGAATAAATATGATCAATAAGTCATAACGATGTGTTTTATG
TTGATTATAATTTAAACATGTTTCTAACGCAAGTTTTAAAAACTGTTTTAAAGTATTATTTTAAGTTATA
AGATCAATTTGACTCAACATTTTGTAGTGAAAATATGTTGTGTAAAATTAATATAATATACACTATAAAA
ATGCAGGGTTCCACACAATACATTAATGTTGTCCCAACACAAATCGATTAAGTTAACAAATATATGTGGA
TTGAACATAAAAAATTAAGTTGTCCCAATGAAATCTCAAGAATTGTGTTGTTTCAGCTCATTTTAAATAA
GTAGTTTTAACAAGTAAAAAATAACATATTTTTGAGTGTGTATATATATATATTACAAAATATAATAATA
TAAAATGTAAAAGATATAAACCATGCTACATATATTTAAGAGCTATTTTGCACATTACTTTTTTGCAAGC
CATTTTAGTGTTTTTTTTACAAATATATATTAGCTAAATATACAATATCTTAAATATACAATTAATCAGA
CATGCAATTAATGCATTTAACCTACATAAAAATACATGATCAACATATGTTTTATGCTGATTACAACTAA
ATCAAACGTAATGAAATTAATTTATAAAAGCGATTTAAATATGTCAATATTTTAAGTTAAAATCACTTGA
AACCTACTATAAATGAACTTAAATTAAAAAAATCTCCTTTAATTCCAATGCAACAGTGTTGTTTTTTCAG
CTGAGGACCCCCGGTGCAGATGGTTGGCCCCCGGCCCGCTATTCTAAGGAAGCCTTTCTTAATTTTAGGG
CGGCGCTGCATGCGCTCAGATCAGATTCACGGGTGGAGAGGGTTATTTTCTCTTTTTTATTTTTTCTTGC
CTGCTCATATTTGGGCCTGTGTGAACCCCAGGCTCCGCCTCGGCCCCCAGGAGCCGCTCTTATTTAAAGG
GGATCCTCGCCTTCAGTCTTCGTCCCAGTGGAAGCATCAGTCTTGTGATAACAACTTGGTGAGTCCTACA
GACCAGCGCTCGACTCTAGGCTTTAAATGCATTGATTTCTCTGGATTAGCTACCGGGAGAGTTTTAACTT
TGCTTATTAGTCTTGTGCTCGAACTGCTAGGTTTAAAGAGTGTTTTCTCTAATGCATGCATGAAGCGACA
GCTGAAAACCAGAAATAGAGCGTTTGTCCTCCTGTTAAACTCTAGCCTTTCTTTGGCATTTGTCAGTCCG
AGTCTTCAGCTGCCGGCAGGAGATTGGGTTTCAGTAACACTTGCTGAGCACAAACTACACGTGCTTTCTT
CAGATTTAATTCATTATTAATCATTCTAGATTTAAATGATGTTCTTACTCATTGCTGATTATTTTAGCCT
TGCGGAGCAGATTAAATGAGCACGTGTTTCATTAAGATTGATTTAAATATAATTAATATTTCACCACTGT
AGTTTTAAAATTGCCTTCTAAGTCATGGTTGATTTTTAATAGGTATCGGCTCTAATTAGATTACTATTTT
GGTTTTTAAATGTTATTTCTATTTCATTTGTAGGCTCGTTTTTAATGTGATTTTATTAGATTCTAGTTTT
AAAATCATCTCTTAGCCTTAATGAGCAGACTGAATGAACATGTTTCATTAAGATTAACTTCATTATAATG
AATTATTTAATCATTCTAGTGGGTTATAAATCAGCTCTATTTAAATTAATTGTCGTGTTTATTTCTATTT
AATTTTTGATTATTTTTTCAGGGTCGTTTTTATGTGATTTTTTCCCGTTTCTAATTTTAAACTAATTGTT
TGATTTTTATATGATTCGACTCTTTTTAAATGAATTGTTTTGCTTTTTTTATTGAGCATATATATATTAT
ACAATTTCAATCAACAATTGTTGTGCTTTTTAAATGTTGTTTCTATTTCATTTCTAGGGTCGATTTTATT
CGATTCTAGTTTTAAAATCGTGATTTTTAACTTCTAACCTTACTGAGCAGACTGAATGAACATGTTTCAT
CAAGATTAACTTCATTATAGTTAATTATTGAATCGTGCTAGTGGTTTATAAATCAGCTCTATTTAAATTA
ATCATCATCATTATTTCTATTTAATTTTTATTATTTCTTTAGGATTATTTTTATGTGATTTTTTTCACGT
TCTAGTTTTAAACTCAATGCTCATTACTGCTCACCCTTGCTGAGCAGTCTTTCGTTAAGATTAAATTAAT
TAATAACCATTCTAGTTTTAAAACAGTGTCTTAAGGCATAGCTGATATTTTACAAGTTTACTATTTAATA
TATCTCCTTTCTTTTTTTAGGGTCGATTTCATCTGATTTGATTAATTTTTATTATCTTCACTAAGCTTTT
TGTTCTAGGTTTTATTCTCAGTATTATTACTGTTATATTTGAACTGAATTTCTCCTCATAGTTTATTCAT
TTTATTTATTTATTTTTTGTTTATTCGCTATTTTGTATTTTAGTTTTTAATTAGAAATTTTATTAGAATC
GTTTTGAACTAGTTTTTATGCACTCTAACATTAATATTAAATCATAACTATTATTTTTATTATAATTTAT
TTGTGTTTATCTTTTTGTGTAGCTTTCATGTGTTTTTATTTTAGTTTTATTATGTTTGCATTGAATTTTT
TGGACTAGTTTATATAACGATATACAGAAAAGCCATGACAACAAATGTTTTTATAATACCTATTAAGTAT
AAGCTAATCAGATTTCCACTATTCTGTTCAAAGTTAACATTATTAGCCATTCTGATGGATCATTTGACAT
TTGTCATATGTCTTTATGAACACTGCTCTTTCAGATGCCACTTTTAAAGCTGTTTTTTACAGTAAATGAA
CGTTTATTATTATGACATTATTTCCTAAGGCCTCTAGAGTACAGCAGGATGTGGCGTGTGCATTACCGTG
TAATTATGCTGACTGTAAATGTGCATTTATAGACTGTCAGCATGTCTGACTGTGCGCTGTTGTGATTGGT
CCTGCACAGACCAAG
